>Addgene plasmid #195729 | pUC57-mini v2-HF24_F15 | addgene full sequence | sequence record 385594 | Addgene NGS Result
CCAATGATGGTCTCGTCTTCGCTATTACGCCAGCTGGCGAAAGGGGGATGTGCTGCAAGGCGATTAAGTT
GGGTAACGCCAGGGTTTTCCCAGTCACGACGTTGTAAAACGACGGCCAGTGAATCCGTAATCATGGTCAT
ATGTATATCTCCTTCTTAAAGTTAAACAAAATTATTTCTAGAGGGGAATTGTTATCCGCTCACAATTCCA
CACAACATACGAGCCGGAAGCATAAAGTGTAAAGCCTGGGATCGAGATCTCGATCCTCTACGCCGGACGC
ATCGTGGCCGGCATCACCGGCGCCACAGGTCGAGACCATCGGAAAGAACATGTGAGCAAAAGGCCAGCAA
AAGGCCAGGAACCGTAAAAAGGCCGCGTTGCTGGCGTTTTTCCATAGGCTCCGCCCCCCTGACGAGCATC
ACAAAAATCGACGCTCAAGTCAGAGGTGGCGAAACCCGACAGGACTATAAAGATACCAGGCGTTTCCCCC
TGGAAGCTCCCTCGTGCGCTCTCCTGTTCCGACCCTGCCGCTTACCGGATACCTGTCCGCCTTTCTCCCT
TCGGGAAGCGTGGCGCTTTCTCATAGCTCACGCTGTAGGTATCTCAGTTCGGTGTAGGTCGTTCGCTCCA
AGCTGGGCTGTGTGCACGAACCCCCCGTTCAGCCCGACCGCTGCGCCTTATCCGGTAACTATCGTCTTGA
GTCCAACCCGGTAAGACACGACTTATCGCCACTGGCAGCAGCCACTGGTAACAGGATTAGCAGAGCGAGG
TATGTAGGCGGTGCTACAGAGTTCTTGAAGTGGTGGCCTAACTACGGCTACACTAGAAGAACAGTATTTG
GTATCTGCGCTCTGCTGAAGCCAGTTACCTTCGGAAAAAGAGTTGGTAGCTCTTGATCCGGCAAACAAAC
CACCGCTGGTAGCGGTGGTTTTTTTGTTTGCAAGCAGCAGATTACGCGCAGAAAAAAAGGATCTCAAGAA
GATCCTTTGATCTTTTCTACGGGGTCTGACGCTCAGTGGAACGAAAACTCACGTTAAGGGATTTTGGTCA
TGAGATTATCAAAAAGGATCTTCACCTAGATCCTTTTAAATTAAAAATGAAGTTTTAAATCAATCTAAAG
TATATATGAGTAAACTTGGTCTGACAGTTACCAATGCTTAATCAGTGAGGCACCTATCTCAGCGATCTGT
CTATTTCGTTCATCCATAGTTGCCTGACTCCCCGTCGTGTAGATAACTACGATACGGGAGGGCTTACCAT
CTGGCCCCAGTGCTGCAATGATACCGCGAGATCCACGCTCACCGGCTCCAGATTTATCAGCAATAAACCA
GCCAGCCGGAAGGGCCGAGCGCAGAAGTGGTCCTGCAACTTTATCCGCCTCCATCCAGTCTATTAATTGT
TGCCGGGAAGCTAGAGTAAGTAGTTCGCCAGTTAATAGTTTGCGCAACGTTGTTGCCATTGCTACAGGCA
TCGTGGTGTCACGCTCGTCGTTTGGTATGGCTTCATTCAGCTCCGGTTCCCAACGATCAAGGCGAGTTAC
ATGATCCCCCATGTTGTGCAAAAAAGCGGTTAGCTCCTTCGGTCCTCCGATCGTTGTCAGAAGTAAGTTG
GCCGCAGTGTTATCACTCATGGTTATGGCAGCACTGCATAATTCTCTTACTGTCATGCCATCCGTAAGAT
GCTTTTCTGTGACTGGTGAGTACTCAACCAAGTCATTCTGAGAATAGTGTATGCGGCGACCGAGTTGCTC
TTGCCCGGCGTCAATACGGGATAATACCGCGCCACATAGCAGAACTTTAAAAGTGCTCATCATTGGAAAA
CGTTCTTCGGGGCGAAAACTCTCAAGGATCTTACCGCTGTTGAGATCCAGTTCGATGTAACCCACTCGTG
CACCCAACTGATCTTCAGCATCTTTTACTTTCACCAGCGTTTCTGGGTGAGCAAAAACAGGAAGGCAAAA
TGCCGCAAAAAAGGGAATAAGGGCGACACGGAAATGTTGAATACTCATACTCTTCCTTTTTCAATATTAT
TGAAGCATTTATCAGGGTTATTGTCTCATGAGCGGATACATATTTGAATGTATTTAGAAAAATAAACAAA
TAGGGGTTCCGCGCACATTTCCCCGAAAAGTGCCACCTGACGTC
Features (pLannotate 1.2.2; 8 found; start..end, strand, type, name):
     16..140     -  CDS            lacZα (fragment): LacZα fragment of β-galactosidase; lacZ fragment
    148..170     -  RBS            RBS: efficient ribosome binding site from bacteriophage T7 gene 10 (Olins and Rangwala, 1989)
    185..209     -  protein_bind   lac operator: The lac repressor binds to the lac operator to inhibit transcription in E. coli. This inhibition can be relieved by adding lactose or isopropyl-β-D-thiogalactopyranoside (IPTG). lac repressor encoded by lacI
    213..243     -  promoter       lac promoter: promoter for the E. coli lac operon
    262..310     +  CDS            TcR (fragment): tetracycline efflux protein; tet; confers resistance to tetracycline
    389..977     -  rep_origin     ori: high-copy-number ColE1/pMB1/pBR322/pUC origin of replication
   1148..2008    -  CDS            AmpR: β-lactamase; bla; confers resistance to ampicillin, carbenicillin, and related antibiotics
   2009..2113    -  promoter       AmpR promoter: bla
