[The description below was written by a language model from this plasmid's Addgene catalogue record and pLannotate feature annotations shown in this document.]
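Description:
pUC57-mini v2-HF24_F15 is a small (about 2.1 kb) synthetic-biology part plasmid built on the pUC57-mini cloning backbone and maintained in E. coli. It replicates from a high-copy ColE1/pMB1/pUC-type origin and is selected with ampicillin through a β-lactamase (AmpR) gene driven by its native bla promoter. These two elements account for most of the sequence, as expected for a minimal carrier vector.

The payload is fragment 15 of a lacI/lacZ cassette from E. coli that was divided into 24 pieces. The split was designed so that the fragments reassemble by Golden Gate cloning with high fidelity, meaning the four-base overhangs joining neighbouring pieces were chosen to minimise mis-ligation. The annotated features in the insert region fit a segment near the start of the lacZ reading frame: a lac promoter, a lac operator (the binding site for the LacI repressor, relieved by IPTG or lactose), a strong ribosome binding site of the phage T7 gene 10 type, and a partial lacZα coding fragment, all on the same strand. A short stretch matching a tetracycline-resistance gene is also flagged, but it is only a fragment and would not confer resistance. The record does not state which Type IIS enzyme releases the fragment, the overhang sequences, or the cloning sites used.

The plasmid is meant to be used with the other 23 fragment donors of the set as a test system for multi-fragment assembly. Correct joining would rebuild the full lacI/lacZ cassette, and β-galactosidase activity is commonly scored by colony colour, though the record does not describe the readout.
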