Addgene plasmid #195729: pUC57-mini v2-HF24_F15
Purpose: This plasmid carries a fragment from a 24-fragment lacI/lacZ cassette split that was designed as a Golden Gate assembly with high fidelity.
Depositing lab: Eric Cantor. Depositing organization: New England Biolabs. Publication: Comprehensive Profiling of Four Base Overhang Ligation Fidelity by T4 DNA Ligase and Application to DNA Assembly. Potapov V, Ong JL, Kucera RB, Langhorst BW, Bilotti K, Pryor JM, Cantor EJ, Canton B, Knight TF, Evans TC Jr, Lohman GJS. ACS Synth Biol. 2018 Nov 16;7(11):2665-2674. doi: 10.1021/acssynbio.8b00333. Epub 2018 Oct 29. PubMed 30335370.
Backbone
  Vector backbone: pUC57-mini
  Vector type: Synthetic Biology
Growth in bacteria
  Bacterial resistance: Ampicillin, 100 μg/mL
  Growth temperature: 37°C
  Growth strain: DH5alpha
  Copy number: High Copy
Gene/Insert
  Gene/Insert name: Fragment#15 of 24 fragment splits in lacI/lacZ cassette
  Species: E.coli
  Cloning method: Restriction Enzyme; 5′ cloning site Unknown (unknown if destroyed)
Terms and licenses: Academic/Nonprofit Terms; Industry Terms: Not Available to Industry
How to cite: pUC57-mini v2-HF24_F15 was a gift from Eric Cantor (Addgene plasmid # 195729 ; http://n2t.net/addgene:195729 ; RRID:Addgene_195729)
